>Addgene plasmid #74059 | pMIG-hNFATc1/bC - AVITEV | depositor full sequence | sequence record 142262 | pMIG-hNFATc1/bC - AVITEV sequence 9956 bps
GATAAAATAAAAGATTTTATTTAGTCTCCAGAAAAAGGGGGGAATGAAAGACCCCACCTGTAGGTTTGGC
AAGCTAGCTTAAGTAACGCCATTTTGCAAGGCATGGAAAATACATAACTGAGAATAGAGAAGTTCAGATC
AAGGTTAGGAACAGAGAGACAGCAGAATATGGGCCAAACAGGATATCTGTGGTAAGCAGTTCCTGCCCCG
GCTCAGGGCCAAGAACAGATGGTCCCCAGATGCGGTCCCGCCCTCAGCAGTTTCTAGAGAACCATCAGAT
GTTTCCAGGGTGCCCCAAGGACCTGAAAATGACCCTGTGCCTTATTTGAACTAACCAATCAGTTCGCTTC
TCGCTTCTGTTCGCGCGCTTCTGCTCCCCGAGCTCAATAAAAGAGCCCACAACCCCTCACTCGGCGCGCC
AGTCCTCCGATAGACTGCGTCGCCCGGGTACCCGTATTCCCAATAAAGCCTCTTGCTGTTTGCATCCGAA
TCGTGGACTCGCTGATCCTTGGGAGGGTCTCCTCAGATTGATTGACTGCCCACCTCGGGGGTCTTTCATT
TGGAGGTTCCACCGAGATTTGGAGACCCCTGCCTAGGGACCACCGACCCCCCCGCCGGGAGGTAAGCTGG
CCAGCGGTCGTTTCGTGTCTGTCTCTGTCTTTGTGCGTGTTTGTGCCGGCATCTAATGTTTGCGCCTGCG
TCTGTACTAGTTAGCTAACTAGCTCTGTATCTGGCGGACCCGTGGTGGAACTGACGAGTTCTGAACACCC
GGCCGCAACCCTGGGAGACGTCCCAGGGACTTTGGGGGCCGTTTTTGTGGCCCGACCTGAGGAAGGGAGT
CGATGTGGAATCCGACCCCGTCAGGATATGTGGTTCTGGTAGGAGACGAGAACCTAAAACAGTTCCCGCC
TCCGTCTGAATTTTTGCTTTCGGTTTGGAACCGAAGCCGCGCGTCTTGTCTGCTGCAGCGCTGCAGCATC
GTTCTGTGTTGTCTCTGTCTGACTGTGTTTCTGTATTTGTCTGAAAATTAGGGCCAGACTGTTACCACTC
CCTTAAGTTTGACCTTAGGTCACTGGAAAGATGTCGAGCGGATCGCTCACAACCAGTCGGTAGATGTCAA
GAAGAGACGTTGGGTTACCTTCTGCTCTGCAGAATGGCCAACCTTTAACGTCGGATGGCCGCGAGACGGC
ACCTTTAACCGAGACCTCATCACCCAGGTTAAGATCAAGGTCTTTTCACCTGGCCCGCATGGACACCCAG
ACCAGGTCCCCTACATCGTGACCTGGGAAGCCTTGGCTTTTGACCCCCCTCCCTGGGTCAAGCCCTTTGT
ACACCCTAAGCCTCCGCCTCCTCTTCCTCCATCCGCCCCGTCTCTCCCCCTTGAACCTCCTCGTTCGACC
CCGCCTCGATCCTCCCTTTATCCAGCCCTCACTCCTTCTCTAGGCGCCGGAATTAGATCTGCGGCCGCGG
ATTTAAATCCCACCATGACGGGGCTGGAGGACCAGGAGTTCGACTTCGAGTTCCTCTTCGAGTTTAACCA
GCGCGACGAGGGCGCCGCCGCGGCCGCCCCAGAACACTATGGCTATGCATCCTCCAACGTCAGCCCCGCC
CTGCCGCTCCCCACGGCGCACTCCACCCTGCCGGCCCCGTGCCACAACCTTCAGACCTCCACACCGGGCA
TCATCCCGCCGGCGGATCACCCCTCGGGGTACGGAGCAGCTTTGGACGGTGGGCCCGCGGGCTACTTCCT
CTCCTCCGGCCACACCAGGCCTGATGGGGCCCCTGCCCTGGAGAGTCCTCGCATCGAGATAACCTCGTGC
TTGGGCCTGTACCACAACAATAACCAGTTTTTCCACGATGTGGAGGTGGAAGACGTCCTCCCTAGCTCCA
AACGGTCCCCCTCCACGGCCACGCTGAGTCTGCCCAGCCTGGAGGCCTACAGAGACCCCTCGTGCCTGAG
CCCGGCCAGCAGCCTGTCCTCCCGGAGCTGCAACTCAGAGGCCTCCTCCTACGAGTCCAACTACTCGTAC
CCGTACGCGTCCCCCCAGACGTCGCCATGGCAGTCTCCCTGCGTGTCTCCCAAGACCACGGACCCCGAGG
AGGGCTTTCCCCGCGGGCTGGGGGCCTGCACACTGCTGGGTTCCCCGCGGCACTCCCCCTCCACCTCGCC
CCGCGCCAGCGTCACTGAGGAGAGCTGGCTGGGTGCCCGCTCCTCCAGACCCGCGTCCCCTTGCAACAAG
AGGAAGTACAGCCTCAACGGCCGGCAGCCGCCCTACTCACCCCACCACTCGCCCACGCCGTCCCCGCACG
GCTCCCCGCGGGTCAGCGTGACCGACGACTCGTGGTTGGGCAACACCACCCAGTACACCAGCTCGGCCAT
CGTGGCCGCCATCAACGCGCTGACCACCGACAGCAGCCTGGACCTGGGAGATGGCGTCCCTGTCAAGTCC
CGCAAGACCACCCTGGAGCAGCCGCCCTCAGTGGCGCTCAAGGTGGAGCCCGTCGGGGAGGACCTGGGCA
GCCCCCCGCCCCCGGCCGACTTCGCGCCCGAAGACTACTCCTCTTTCCAGCACATCAGGAAGGGCGGCTT
CTGCGACCAGTACCTGGCGGTGCCGCAGCACCCCTACCAGTGGGCGAAGCCCAAGCCCCTGTCCCCTACG
TCCTACATGAGCCCGACCCTGCCCGCCCTGGACTGGCAGCTGCCGTCCCACTCAGGCCCGTATGAGCTTC
GGATTGAGGTGCAGCCCAAGTCCCACCACCGAGCCCACTACGAGACGGAGGGCAGCCGGGGGGCCGTGAA
GGCGTCGGCCGGAGGACACCCCATCGTGCAGCTGCATGGCTACTTGGAGAATGAGCCGCTGATGCTGCAG
CTTTTCATTGGGACGGCGGACGACCGCCTGCTGCGCCCGCACGCCTTCTACCAGGTGCACCGCATCACAG
GGAAGACCGTGTCCACCACCAGCCACGAGGCCATCCTCTCCAACACCAAAGTCCTGGAGATCCCACTCCT
GCCGGAGAACAGCATGCGAGCCGTCATTGACTGTGCCGGAATCCTGAAACTCAGAAACTCCGACATTGAA
CTTCGGAAAGGAGAGACGGACATCGGGAGGAAGAACACACGGGTACGGCTGGTGTTCCGCGTTCACGTCC
CGCAACCCAGCGGCCGCACGCTGTCCCTGCAGGTGGCCTCCAACCCCATCGAATGCTCCCAGCGCTCAGC
TCAGGAGCTGCCTCTGGTGGAGAAGCAGAGCACGGACAGCTATCCGGTCGTGGGCGGGAAGAAGATGGTC
CTGTCTGGCCACAACTTCCTGCAGGACTCCAAGGTCATTTTCGTGGAGAAAGCCCCAGATGGCCACCATG
TCTGGGAGATGGAAGCGAAAACTGACCGGGACCTGTGCAAGCCGAATTCTCTGGTGGTTGAGATCCCGCC
ATTTCGGAATCAGAGGATAACCAGCCCCGTTCACGTCAGTTTCTACGTCTGCAACGGGAAGAGAAAGCGA
AGCCAGTACCAGCGTTTCACCTACCTTCCCGCCAACGTTCCAATTATAAAAACAGAACCCACTGATGATT
ATGAGCCTGCTCCAACCTGTGGACCGGTGAGCCAGGGGTTAAGTCCTCTCCCAAGACCATACTACAGCCA
GCAGCTCGCGATGCCACCCGACCCCAGCTCCTGCCTCGTGGCCGGCTTCCCGCCCTGTCCGCAGAGAAGC
ACCCTGATGCCAGCGGCCCCTGGCGTGAGCCCCAAGCTCCACGACCTTTCTCCCGCTGCCTACACCAAGG
GCGTTGCCAGCCCGGGCCACTGTCACCTCGGACTCCCGCAGCCGGCCGGAGAGGCCCCCGCCGTCCAGGA
CGTGCCCAGGCCAGTGGCCACGCACCCCGGCTCGCCCGGGCAGCCACCCCCGGCCCTGCTGCCACAGCAG
GTGAGTGCGCCTCCAAGCAGTAGCTGCCCCCCTGGTCTCGAACACTCGCTCTGCCCCAGCAGCCCCTCTC
CTCCACTCCCGCCTGCCACCCAAGAGCCGACCTGCCTGCAGCCCTGCAGCCCAGCGTGCCCGCCCGCCAC
GGGCCGCCCGCAGCACCTGCCGTCCACGGTCCGCAGGGACGAGTCTCCGACTGCCGGGCCACGGCTGCTG
CCAGAGGTGCATGAGGACGGTAGTCCTAATTTGGCCCCTATTCCTGTAACGGTCAAGCGAGAGCCTGAAG
AGTTGGACCAGTTGTACCTGGATGACGTAAATGAAATAATACGAAATGACCTCTCCAGCACGAGCACCCA
CTCCTACGTAGAGAACCTGTACTTCCAGGGCGTTAACGGCGGTGGCCTGAACGATATCTTCGAGGCACAG
AAAATCGAATGGCATGAGGTTAACTGAGCGATCGCTTATAAGCGGCCGCGTCGAGGTCGAGGTCGACGGT
ATCGATAAGCTTGATATCGAATTCCGCCCCCCCCCCTAACGTTACTGGCCGAAGCCGCTTGGAATAAGGC
CGGTGTGCGTTTGTCTATATGTTATTTTCCACCATATTGCCGTCTTTTGGCAATGTGAGGGCCCGGAAAC
CTGGCCCTGTCTTCTTGACGAGCATTCCTAGGGGTCTTTCCCCTCTCGCCAAAGGAATGCAAGGTCTGTT
GAATGTCGTGAAGGAAGCAGTTCCTCTGGAAGCTTCTTGAAGACAAACAACGTCTGTAGCGACCCTTTGC
AGGCAGCGGAACCCCCCACCTGGCGACAGGTGCCTCTGCGGCCAAAAGCCACGTGTATAAGATACACCTG
CAAAGGCGGCACAACCCCAGTGCCACGTTGTGAGTTGGATAGTTGTGGAAAGAGTCAAATGGCTCTCCTC
AAGCGTATTCAACAAGGGGCTGAAGGATGCCCAGAAGGTACCCCATTGTATGGGATCTGATCTGGGGCCT
CGGTGCACATGCTTTACATGTGTTTAGTCGAGGTTAAAAAAACGTCTAGGCCCCCCGAACCACGGGGACG
TGGTTTTCCTTTGAAAAACACGATGATAATATGGCCACAACCATGGTGAGCAAGGGCGAGGAGCTGTTCA
CCGGGGTGGTGCCCATCCTGGTCGAGCTGGACGGCGACGTAAACGGCCACAAGTTCAGCGTGTCTGGCGA
GGGCGAGGGCGATGCCACCTACGGCAAGCTGACCCTGAAGTTCATCTGCACCACCGGCAAGCTGCCCGTG
CCCTGGCCCACCCTCGTGACCACCCTGACCTACGGCGTGCAGTGCTTCAGCCGCTACCCCGACCACATGA
AGCAGCACGACTTCTTCAAGTCCGCCATGCCCGAAGGCTACGTCCAGGAGCGCACCATCTTCTTCAAGGA
CGACGGCAACTACAAGACCCGCGCCGAGGTGAAGTTCGAGGGCGACACCCTGGTGAACCGCATCGAGCTG
AAGGGCATCGACTTCAAGGAGGACGGCAACATCCTGGGGCACAAGCTGGAGTACAACTACAACAGCCACA
ACGTCTATATCATGGCCGACAAGCAGAAGAACGGCATCAAGGTGAACTTCAAGATCCGCCACAACATCGA
GGACGGCAGCGTGCAGCTCGCCGACCACTACCAGCAGAACACCCCCATCGGCGACGGCCCCGTGCTGCTG
CCCGACAACCACTACCTGAGCACCCAGTCCGCCCTGAGCAAAGACCCCAACGAGAAGCGCGATCACATGG
TCCTGCTGGAGTTCGTGACCGCCGCCGGGATCACTCTCGGCATGGACGAGCTGTACAAGTAAGAATTCCT
GCAGCCCGGGGGATCCGTCGACCTGCAGCCAAGCTTATCGATAAAATAAAAGATTTTATTTAGTCTCCAG
AAAAAGGGGGGAATGAAAGACCCCACCTGTAGGTTTGGCAAGCTAGCTTAATTAACGCCATTTTGCAAGG
CATGGAAAATACATAACTGAGAATAGAGAAGTTCAGATCAAGGTTAGGAACAGAGAGACAGCAGAATATG
GGCCAAACAGGATATCTGTGGTAAGCAGTTCCTGCCCCGGCTCAGGGCCAAGAACAGATGGTCCCCAGAT
GCGGTCCCGCCCTCAGCAGTTTCTAGAGAACCATCAGATGTTTCCAGGGTGCCCCAAGGACCTGAAAATG
ACCCTGTGCCTTATTTGAACTAACCAATCAGTTCGCTTCTCGCTTCTGTTCGCGCGCTTCTGCTCCCCGA
GCTCAATAAAAGAGCCCACAACCCCTCACTCGGCGCGCCAGTCCTCCGATAGACTGCGTCGCCCGGGTAC
CCGTGTATCCAATAAACCCTCTTGCAGTTGCATCCGACTTGTGGTCTCGCTGTTCCTTGGGAGGGTCTCC
TCTGAGTGATTGACTACCCGTCAGCGGGGGTCTTTCATGGGTAACAGTTTCTTGAAGTTGGAGAACAACA
TTCTGAGGGTAGGAGTCGAATATTAAGTAATCCTGACTCAATTAGCCACTGTTTTGAATCCACATACTCC
AATACTCCTGAAATAGTTCATTATGGACAGCGCAGAAGAGCTGGGGAGAATTAATTCGTAATCATGGTCA
TAGCTGTTTCCTGTGTGAAATTGTTATCCGCTCACAATTCCACACAACATACGAGCCGGAAGCATAAAGT
GTAAAGCCTGGGGTGCCTAATGAGTGAGCTAACTCACATTAATTGCGTTGCGCTCACTGCCCGCTTTCCA
GTCGGGAAACCTGTCGTGCCAGCTGCATTAATGAATCGGCCAACGCGCGGGGAGAGGCGGTTTGCGTATT
GGGCGCTCTTCCGCTTCCTCGCTCACTGACTCGCTGCGCTCGGTCGTTCGGCTGCGGCGAGCGGTATCAG
CTCACTCAAAGGCGGTAATACGGTTATCCACAGAATCAGGGGATAACGCAGGAAAGAACATGTGAGCAAA
AGGCCAGCAAAAGGCCAGGAACCGTAAAAAGGCCGCGTTGCTGGCGTTTTTCCATAGGCTCCGCCCCCCT
GACGAGCATCACAAAAATCGACGCTCAAGTCAGAGGTGGCGAAACCCGACAGGACTATAAAGATACCAGG
CGTTTCCCCCTGGAAGCTCCCTCGTGCGCTCTCCTGTTCCGACCCTGCCGCTTACCGGATACCTGTCCGC
CTTTCTCCCTTCGGGAAGCGTGGCGCTTTCTCATAGCTCACGCTGTAGGTATCTCAGTTCGGTGTAGGTC
GTTCGCTCCAAGCTGGGCTGTGTGCACGAACCCCCCGTTCAGCCCGACCGCTGCGCCTTATCCGGTAACT
ATCGTCTTGAGTCCAACCCGGTAAGACACGACTTATCGCCACTGGCAGCAGCCACTGGTAACAGGATTAG
CAGAGCGAGGTATGTAGGCGGTGCTACAGAGTTCTTGAAGTGGTGGCCTAACTACGGCTACACTAGAAGG
ACAGTATTTGGTATCTGCGCTCTGCTGAAGCCAGTTACCTTCGGAAAAAGAGTTGGTAGCTCTTGATCCG
GCAAACAAACCACCGCTGGTAGCGGTGGTTTTTTTGTTTGCAAGCAGCAGATTACGCGCAGAAAAAAAGG
ATCTCAAGAAGATCCTTTGATCTTTTCTACGGGGTCTGACGCTCAGTGGAACGAAAACTCACGTTAAGGG
ATTTTGGTCATGAGATTATCAAAAAGGATCTTCACCTAGATCCTTTTAAATTAAAAATGAAGTTTTAAAT
CAATCTAAAGTATATATGAGTAAACTTGGTCTGACAGTTACCAATGCTTAATCAGTGAGGCACCTATCTC
AGCGATCTGTCTATTTCGTTCATCCATAGTTGCCTGACTCCCCGTCGTGTAGATAACTACGATACGGGAG
GGCTTACCATCTGGCCCCAGTGCTGCAATGATACCGCGAGACCCACGCTCACCGGCTCCAGATTTATCAG
CAATAAACCAGCCAGCCGGAAGGGCCGAGCGCAGAAGTGGTCCTGCAACTTTATCCGCCTCCATCCAGTC
TATTAATTGTTGCCGGGAAGCTAGAGTAAGTAGTTCGCCAGTTAATAGTTTGCGCAACGTTGTTGCCATT
GCTACAGGCATCGTGGTGTCACGCTCGTCGTTTGGTATGGCTTCATTCAGCTCCGGTTCCCAACGATCAA
GGCGAGTTACATGATCCCCCATGTTGTGCAAAAAAGCGGTTAGCTCCTTCGGTCCTCCGATCGTTGTCAG
AAGTAAGTTGGCCGCAGTGTTATCACTCATGGTTATGGCAGCACTGCATAATTCTCTTACTGTCATGCCA
TCCGTAAGATGCTTTTCTGTGACTGGTGAGTACTCAACCAAGTCATTCTGAGAATAGTGTATGCGGCGAC
CGAGTTGCTCTTGCCCGGCGTCAATACGGGATAATACCGCGCCACATAGCAGAACTTTAAAAGTGCTCAT
CATTGGAAAACGTTCTTCGGGGCGAAAACTCTCAAGGATCTTACCGCTGTTGAGATCCAGTTCGATGTAA
CCCACTCGTGCACCCAACTGATCTTCAGCATCTTTTACTTTCACCAGCGTTTCTGGGTGAGCAAAAACAG
GAAGGCAAAATGCCGCAAAAAAGGGAATAAGGGCGACACGGAAATGTTGAATACTCATACTCTTCCTTTT
TCAATATTATTGAAGCATTTATCAGGGTTATTGTCTCATGAGCGGATACATATTTGAATGTATTTAGAAA
AATAAACAAATAGGGGTTCCGCGCACATTTCCCCGAAAAGTGCCACCTGACGTCTAAGAAACCATTATTA
TCATGACATTAACCTATAAAAATAGGCGTATCACGAGGCCCTTTCGTCTCGCGCGTTTCGGTGATGACGG
TGAAAACCTCTGACACATGCAGCTCCCGGAGACGGTCACAGCTTGTCTGTAAGCGGATGCCGGGAGCAGA
CAAGCCCGTCAGGGCGCGTCAGCGGGTGTTGGCGGGTGTCGGGGCTGGCTTAACTATGCGGCATCAGAGC
AGATTGTACTGAGAGTGCACCATATGCTGTGGAATGTGTGTCAGTTAGGGTGTGGAAAGTCCCCAGGCTC
CCCAGCAGGCAGAAGTATGCAAAGCATGCATCTCAATTAGTCAGCAACCAGGTGTGGAAAGTCCCCAGGC
TCCCCAGCAGGCAGAAGTATGCAAAGCATGCATCTCAATTAGTCAGCAACCATAGTCCCGCCCCTAACTC
CGCCCATCCCGCCCCTAACTCCGCCCAGTTCCGCCCATTCTCCGCCCCATGGCTGACTAATTTTTTTTAT
TTATGCAGAGGCCGAGGCCGCCTCTGCCTCTGAGCTATTCCAGAAGTAGTGAGGAGGCTTTTTTGGAGGC
CTAGGCTTTTGCAAAAAGCTCCCGGGAGCTTGTATATCCATTTTCGGATCTGATCAGCACGTGTTGACAA
TTAATCATCGGCATAGTATATCGGCATAGTATAATACGACAAGGTGAGGAACCATATGCGGTGTGAAATA
CCGCACAGATGCGTAAGGAGAAAATACCGCATCAGGCGCCATTCGCCATTCAGGCTGCGCAACTGTTGGG
AAGGGCGATCGGTGCGGGCCTCTTCGCTATTACGCCAGCTGGCGAAAGGGGGATGTGCTGCAAGGCGATT
AAGTTGGGTAACGCCAGGGTTTTCCCAGTCACGACGTTGTAAAACGACGGCCAGTGCCAAGCTCGCTCTC
CCTTATGCGACTCCTGCATTAGGAAGCAGCCCAGTAGTAGGTTGAGGCCGTTGAGCACCGCCGCCGCAAG
GAATGGTGCATGCAAGGAGATGGCGCCCAACAGTCCCCCGGCCACGGGGCCTGCCACCATACCCACGCCG
AAACAAGCGCTCATGAGCCCGAAGTGGCGAGCCCGATCTTCCCCATCGGTGATGTCGGCGATATAGGCGC
CAGCAACCGCACCTGTGGCGCCGGTGATGCCGGCCACGATGCGTCCGGCGTAGAGGATCGATTAGTCCAA
TTTGTTAAAGACAGGATATCAGTGGTCCAGGCTCTAGTTTTGACTCAACAATATCACCAGCTGAAGCCTA
TAGAGTACGAGCCATA
Features (pLannotate 1.2.2; 25 found; start..end, strand, type, name):
     43..560     +  LTR            5' LTR: 5' long terminal repeat from murine embryonic stem cell virus
    624..965     +  misc_feature   MESV Ψ: packaging signal of murine embryonic stem cell virus
   1032..1448    +  CDS            gag (truncated): truncated Moloney murine leukemia virus (MMLV) gag gene lacking the start codon
   1560..4274    +  CDS            NFATC1: NFAC1_HUMAN - Also known as NFAT2, NFATC. Experimental evidence at protein level: Swiss-Prot protein existence level 1. Plays a role in the inducible expression of cytokine genes in T-cells, especially in the induction of the IL-2 or IL-4 gene transcription. Also controls gene expression in embryonic cardiac cells. Could regulate not only the activation and proliferation but also the differentiation and programmed death of T-lymphocytes as well as lymphoid and non-lymphoid cells (PubMed:10358178). Required for osteoclastogenesis and regulates many genes important for osteoclast differentiation
   4314..4354    +  CDS            AviTag™ (fragment): peptide tag that allows for enzymatic biotinylation
   4397..4435    -  misc_feature   MCS (fragment): pBluescript multiple cloning site
   4537..4999    +  misc_feature   IRES: internal ribosome entry site (IRES) of the encephalomyocarditis virus (EMCV)
   5013..5729    +  CDS            EGFP: EGFP is a basic (constitutively fluorescent) green fluorescent protein published in 1996, derived from Aequorea victoria. It is reported to be a rapidly-maturing weak dimer with moderate acid sensitivity.
   5733..5756    -  misc_feature   MCS (fragment): pBluescript multiple cloning site
   5823..6338    +  LTR            3' LTR: 3' long terminal repeat from murine embryonic stem cell virus
   6531..6547    -  protein_bind   lac operator: The lac repressor binds to the lac operator to inhibit transcription in E. coli. This inhibition can be relieved by adding lactose or isopropyl-β-D-thiogalactopyranoside (IPTG). lac repressor encoded by lacI
   6555..6585    -  promoter       lac promoter: promoter for the E. coli lac operon
   6600..6621    -  protein_bind   CAP binding site: CAP binding activates transcription in the presence of cAMP. E. coli catabolite activator protein
   6634..6726    -  CDS            lacI (fragment): lac repressor; lacI; The lac repressor binds to the lac operator to inhibit transcription in E. coli. This inhibition can be relieved by adding lactose or isopropyl-β-D-thiogalactopyranoside (IPTG).
   6909..7497    -  rep_origin     ori: high-copy-number ColE1/pMB1/pBR322/pUC origin of replication
   7668..8528    -  CDS            AmpR: β-lactamase; bla; confers resistance to ampicillin, carbenicillin, and related antibiotics
   8529..8633    -  promoter       AmpR promoter: bla
   8728..8763    +  CDS            rop (fragment): Rop protein, which maintains plasmids at low copy number; rop
   8865..8917    +  misc_feature   bom (fragment): basis of mobility region from pBR322
   8926..9255    +  promoter       SV40 promoter: SV40 enhancer and early promoter
   9303..9350    +  promoter       EM7 promoter: synthetic bacterial promoter&nbsp
   9361..9416    +  misc_feature   bom (fragment): basis of mobility region from pBR322
   9422..9576    -  CDS            lacZα (fragment): LacZα fragment of β-galactosidase; lacZ fragment
   9584..9859    -  CDS            TcR (fragment): tetracycline efflux protein; tet; confers resistance to tetracycline
   9857..1       +  CDS            env (fragment) (across the origin): murine leukemia virus gPr80 envelope polyprotein precursor; env; proteolytically cleaved into gp70SU and p15TM subunits
