[The description below was written by a language model from this plasmid's Addgene catalogue record and pLannotate feature annotations shown in this document.]
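Description:
pMIG-hNFATc1/bC - AVITEV is a gammaretroviral expression plasmid built on pMSCV-IRES-GFP (pMIG), with a recorded total size of 9,956 bp. In bacteria it is maintained through a high-copy ColE1/pUC-type origin and an ampicillin resistance gene (β-lactamase with its own promoter). The proviral portion is flanked by 5' and 3' long terminal repeats from murine embryonic stem cell virus and contains the Ψ packaging signal plus a truncated, start-codon-less gag segment, which together allow the transcribed genome to be packaged into retroviral particles when the viral proteins are supplied in trans. The depositor notes that an SV40 origin was added to the backbone, consistent with the annotated SV40 enhancer/early promoter region outside the LTRs. The remaining backbone annotations (lac promoter/operator, and lacI, lacZα, rop, bom, TcR and env fragments) are cloning remnants with no stated function.

The payload is human NFATc1 (NFAT2), isoform beta-C, a transcription factor involved in inducible cytokine gene expression in T cells, expressed from the 5' LTR promoter. Its C terminus carries an AVI-TEV tag: the AviTag is biotinylated when E. coli BirA biotin ligase is co-expressed, and the TEV site allows protease cleavage. The feature table annotates only the AviTag portion, not the TEV site. Downstream, an EMCV IRES drives EGFP translation from the same transcript, so GFP fluorescence marks transduced cells and serves as the selectable marker. The associated publication concerns identification of NFAT-associated proteins in T cells, which is consistent with using the tag to capture biotinylated NFATc1 and its interaction partners, though the record does not describe the procedure.
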