Addgene plasmid #74059: pMIG-hNFATc1/bC - AVITEV
Purpose: retroviral expression plasmid for human NFATc1/bC with C-terminal BirA-biotinylation signal and TEV celavage site
Depositing lab: Ria Baumgrass. Depositing organization: Deutsches Rheuma-Forschungszentrum Berlin (DRFZ). Publication: Identification of Novel Nuclear Factor of Activated T Cells (NFAT)-Associated Proteins in T cells. Gabriel CH, Gross F, Karl M, Stephanowitz H, Hennig AF, Weber M, Gryzik S, Bachmann I, Hecklau K, Wienands J, Schuchhardt J, Herzel H, Radbruch A, Krause E, Baumgrass R. J Biol Chem. 2016 Sep 16. pii: jbc.M116.739326. 10.1074/jbc.M116.739326 PubMed 27637333.
Backbone
  Vector backbone: pMSCV-IRES-GFP (pMIG)
  Backbone size w/o insert (bp): 7200
  Total vector size (bp): 9956
  Modifications to backbone: added SV40-Ori
  Vector type: Mammalian Expression, Retroviral
  Selectable markers: GFP
Growth in bacteria
  Bacterial resistance: Ampicillin, 100 μg/mL
  Growth temperature: 37°C
  Growth strain: NEB Stable
  Copy number: Unknown
Gene/Insert
  Gene/Insert name: human NFATc1, isoform beta-C (alt name: NFAT2)
  Species: H. sapiens (human)
  Insert size (bp): 2900
  GenBank ID: NM_172387 ID: 4772
  Entrez Gene: NFATC1 (a.k.a. NF-ATC, NF-ATc1.2, NFAT2, NFATc)
  Promoter: pMSCV-LTRs
  Tag / fusion protein: AVI-TEV (C terminal on insert)
  Cloning method: Restriction Enzyme; 5′ cloning site swaI (not destroyed); 3′ cloning site SnaB1, Sgf1 (not destroyed)
  Sequencing primers: 5′ CGTTCGACCCCGCCTCGATCC; 3′ AGCTTGATATCGAATTCCG
Resource information
  A portion of this plasmid was derived from a plasmid made by: sequence synthesis by company
Terms and licenses: Academic/Nonprofit Terms; Industry Terms: Not Available to Industry
Depositor comments: The Avi-Tev-Tag is biotinylated by BirA E.coli biotin ligase when coexpressed, and can be cleaved by TEV protease.
How to cite: pMIG-hNFATc1/bC - AVITEV was a gift from Ria Baumgrass (Addgene plasmid # 74059 ; http://n2t.net/addgene:74059 ; RRID:Addgene_74059)
