>Addgene plasmid #74059 | pMIG-hNFATc1/bC - AVITEV | addgene partial sequence | sequence record 147134 | pBABE5 5'-CTTTATCCAGCCCTCAC-3'
ATCCCACCATGACGGGGCTGGAGGACCAGGAGTTCGACTTCGAGTTCCTCTTCGAGTTTAACCAGCGCGA
CGAGGGCGCCGCCGCGGCCGCCCCAGAACACTATGGCTATGCATCCTCCAACGTCAGCCCCGCCCTGCCG
CTCCCCACGGCGCACTCCACCCTGCCGGCCCCGTGCCACAACCTTCAGACCTCCACACCGGGCATCATCC
CGCCGGCGGATCACCCCTCGGGGTACGGAGCAGCTTTGGACGGTGGGCCCGCGGGCTACTTCCTCTCCTC
CGGCCACACCAGGCCTGATGGGGCCCCTGCCCTGGAGAGTCCTCGCATCGAGATAACCTCGTGCTTGGGC
CTGTACCACAACAATAACCAGTTTTTCCACGATGTGGAGGTGGAAGACGTCCTCCCTAGCTCCAAACGGT
CCCCCTCCACGGCCACGCTGAGTCTGCCCAGCCTGGAGGCCTACAGAGACCCCTCGTGCCTGAGCCCGGC
CAGCAGCCTGTCCTCCCGGAGCTGCAACTCAGAGGCCTCCTCCTACGAGTCCAACTACTCGTACCCGTAC
GCGTCCCCCCAGACGTCGCCATGGCAGTCTCCCTGCGTGTCTCCCAAGACCACGGACCCCGAGGAGGGCT
TTCCCCGCGGGCTGGGGGCCTGCACACTGCTGGGTTCCCCGCGGCACTCCCCCTCCACCTCGCC
